Addgene plasmid #135251: p667-UBC-TLK2-V5_IDG-K
Purpose: Gateway destination clone of TLK2 (human) tagged with C-terminal V5 for generating protein-proximity networks using proximity-dependent biotinylation proteomics
Depositing lab: Ben Major. Depositing organization: University of North Carolina at Chapel Hill.
Backbone
  Vector backbone: pDest667
  Backbone manufacturer: PEL
  Backbone size w/o insert (bp): 9014
  Vector type: Mammalian Expression, Lentiviral ; Gateway Destination
  Selectable markers: Puromycin
Growth in bacteria
  Bacterial resistance: Ampicillin, 100 μg/mL
  Growth temperature: 30°C
  Growth strain: NEB Stable
  Copy number: Low Copy
Gene/Insert
  Gene/Insert name: TLK2-V5 (alt name: TLK2)
  Species: H. sapiens (human)
  Entrez Gene: TLK2 (a.k.a. HsHPK, MRD57, PKU-ALPHA)
  Promoter: Ubiquitin
  Tag / fusion protein: V5 (C terminal on insert)
  Cloning method: Gateway Cloning
  Sequencing primers: 5′ GCCCGAAGGAATAGAAGAAGAA; 3′ CATAGCGTAAAAGGAGCAACA
Terms and licenses: Academic/Nonprofit Terms; Industry Terms: Not Available to Industry
Depositor comments: These plasmids were generated as part of the Illuminating the Druggable Genome (IDG) program sponsored by the NIH Common Fund. The goal of this program is to identify, gather, and distribute information and resources for proteins that currently are not well-studied yet belong to commonly drug-targeted protein families: protein kinases, non-olfactory G-protein coupled receptors (GPCRs), and ion channels. The IDG program is designed to develop fundamental research tools for understudied proteins, elucidate their function, and disseminate the IDG-related resources and data to the greater scientific community. These lentiviral gateway destination plasmids were generated, as part of the Kinase-Data and Resource Generating Center (DRGC), using the single fragment or multisite gateway cloning technology. They were used for generating proteomics-based protein-interaction and protein-proximity networks that can be accessed through the kinase-DRGC website https://darkkinome.org/. Each plasmid has either an N- or C-terminal fusion protein (Flag/ V5/V5-miniTurbo/V5-TurboID/miniTurbo-V5/TurboID-V5) tagged understudied kinase driven under either a CMV or Ubiquitin (UBC) promoter. All inserts in the pENTR plasmids used to generate the deposited destination plasmids were end-sequenced and insert size validated prior to multi-site gateway cloning. The combined insert size of the single fragment or three fragment destination plasmids were confirmed by restriction digestion (BsrGI, and EcoRV for pDest667; BsrGI, EcoRV, and BstZ17I for pDest663; and BsrGI for pHAGE) and all plasmids were partially sequenced to ensure in-frame ORFs and fusion tags.
How to cite: p667-UBC-TLK2-V5_IDG-K was a gift from Ben Major (Addgene plasmid # 135251 ; http://n2t.net/addgene:135251 ; RRID:Addgene_135251)
