[The description below was written by a language model from this plasmid's Addgene catalogue record, the feature table of its GenBank file and pLannotate feature annotations shown in this document.]
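Description:
p667-UBC-TLK2-V5_IDG-K is a lentiviral mammalian expression plasmid built on the pDest667 Gateway destination backbone, carrying human TLK2 (tousled-like kinase 2, a serine/threonine kinase linked to chromatin assembly) with a C-terminal V5 epitope tag. The full annotated sequence is about 11.2 kb. In bacteria it is maintained through a ColE1/pUC-type origin and ampicillin resistance (AmpR); an f1 origin is also present. Although the origin is annotated as a high-copy type, the catalogue lists the plasmid as low copy.

The viral portion has a third-generation-style layout. An RSV promoter drives a truncated HIV-1 5' LTR, followed by the Ψ packaging signal with a gag fragment, the RRE for Rev-dependent RNA export and the cPPT/CTS. A second truncated LTR and an SV40 poly(A) signal lie downstream, followed by an SV40 origin. Within the transfer cassette, Gateway recombination sites (attB4, an attL1-type fragment, attB2 and an attB3/attR3-type site) mark a multisite assembly. They join the human ubiquitin C promoter, the TLK2 open reading frame and the V5 tag module. A short chloramphenicol acetyltransferase fragment sits just after the tag, apparently a remnant of the cloning cassette. WPRE follows to enhance transcript expression, and a separate mouse PGK promoter drives puromycin N-acetyltransferase for selecting transduced cells.

The plasmid was made within a programme on understudied kinases to build proteomic protein-interaction and protein-proximity networks. This clone carries only V5, with no annotated miniTurbo or TurboID biotin ligase. The accompanying GenBank record covers only a 1.2 kb partial read across the V5/attB2/attB3 junction.
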