Features (pLannotate 1.2.2; 33 found; start..end, strand, type, name):
     33..63      +  promoter       lac promoter: promoter for the E. coli lac operon
     67..89      +  protein_bind   lac operator (fragment): The lac repressor binds to the lac operator to inhibit transcription in E. coli. This inhibition can be relieved by adding lactose or isopropyl-β-D-thiogalactopyranoside (IPTG). lac repressor encoded by lacI
    132..150     +  promoter       T3 promoter: promoter for bacteriophage T3 RNA polymerase
    178..404     +  promoter       RSV promoter: Rous sarcoma virus enhancer/promoter
    405..585     +  LTR            5' LTR (truncated): truncated 5' long terminal repeat (LTR) from HIV-1
    632..757     +  misc_feature   HIV-1 Ψ: packaging signal of human immunodeficiency virus type 1
    741..1104    +  CDS            HIV-1 gag (fragment): gag protein from human immunodeficiency virus 1; gag
   1250..1483    +  misc_feature   RRE: The Rev response element (RRE) of HIV-1 allows for Rev-dependent mRNA export from the nucleus to the cytoplasm.
   1860..1960    +  CDS            Rev (fragment): human immunodeficiency virus 1 (HIV-1) Rev protein; rev; enhances nuclear export of unspliced and incompletely spliced viral mRNAs
   1979..2095    +  misc_feature   cPPT/CTS: central polypurine tract and central termination sequence of HIV-1
   2127..2147    +  protein_bind   attB4: mutant version of attB; core recombination site for the Gateway® BP reaction BP Clonase™
   2147..3358    +  promoter       UbC promoter: human ubiquitin C promoter
   3360..3377    +  protein_bind   attL1 (fragment): mutant version of attL; recombination site for the Gateway® LR reaction LR Clonase™
   3383..5695    +  CDS            TLK2: TLK2_HUMAN - Experimental evidence at protein level: Swiss-Prot protein existence level 1. Serine/threonine-protein kinase involved in the process of chromatin assembly and probably also DNA replication, transcription, repair, and chromosome segregation. Phosphorylates the chromatin assembly factors ASF1A AND ASF1B. Phosphorylation of ASF1A prevents its proteasome-mediated degradation, thereby enhancing chromatin assembly. Negative regulator of amino acid starvation-induced autophagy. From Homo sapiens (Human).
   5698..5720    -  protein_bind   attB2 (fragment): mutant version of attB; recombination site for the Gateway® BP reaction BP Clonase™
   5723..5761    +  CDS            V5 tag (fragment): epitope tag from simian virus 5
   5768..5951    +  CDS            CmR (fragment): chloramphenicol acetyltransferase; cat; confers resistance to chloramphenicol
   5955..5976    -  protein_bind   attR3 (fragment): mutant version of attR; recombination site for the Gateway® LR reaction LR Clonase™
   6005..6593    +  misc_feature   WPRE: woodchuck hepatitis virus posttranscriptional regulatory element
   6607..7106    +  promoter       PGK promoter: mouse phosphoglycerate kinase 1 promoter
   7127..7726    +  CDS            PuroR: puromycin N-acetyltransferase; pac from Streptomyces alboniger; confers resistance to puromycin
   7794..7931    +  CDS            nef (fragment): NEF_HV1LA - Experimental evidence at protein level: Swiss-Prot protein existence level 1. Extracellular Nef protein targets CD4(+) T-lymphocytes for apoptosis by interacting with CXCR4 surface receptors. From Human immunodeficiency virus type 1 group M subtype B (isolate Lai) (HIV-1).
   7917..8097    +  LTR            5' LTR (truncated): truncated 5' long terminal repeat (LTR) from HIV-1
   8169..8290    +  polyA_signal   SV40 poly(A) signal: SV40 polyadenylation signal
   8330..8465    +  rep_origin     SV40 ori: SV40 origin of replication
   8486..8504    -  promoter       T7 promoter: promoter for bacteriophage T7 RNA polymerase
   8512..8667    +  CDS            lacZα (fragment): LacZα fragment of β-galactosidase; lacZ fragment
   8672..9100    +  rep_origin     f1 ori (sequence partly withheld): f1 bacteriophage origin of replication; arrow indicates direction of (+) strand synthesis
   9153..9257    +  promoter       AmpR promoter: bla
   9258..10118   +  CDS            AmpR: β-lactamase; bla; confers resistance to ampicillin, carbenicillin, and related antibiotics
  10289..10877   +  rep_origin     ori: high-copy-number ColE1/pMB1/pBR322/pUC origin of replication
  11060..11152   +  CDS            lacI (fragment): lac repressor; lacI; The lac repressor binds to the lac operator to inhibit transcription in E. coli. This inhibition can be relieved by adding lactose or isopropyl-β-D-thiogalactopyranoside (IPTG).
  11165..18      +  protein_bind   CAP binding site (across the origin): CAP binding activates transcription in the presence of cAMP. E. coli catabolite activator protein
>Addgene plasmid #135251 | p667-UBC-TLK2-V5_IDG-K | addgene full sequence | sequence record 270206 | Addgene NGS Result
GTGAGTTAGCTCACTCATTAGGCACCCCAGGCTTTACACTTTATGCTTCCGGCTCGTATGTTGTGTGGAA
TTGTGAGCGGATAACAATTTCACACAGGAAACAGCTATGACCATGATTACGCCAAGCGCGCAATTAACCC
TCACTAAAGGGAACAAAAGCTGGAGCTGCAAGCTTAATGTAGTCTTATGCAATACTCTTGTAGTCTTGCA
ACATGGTAACGATGAGTTAGCAACATGCCTTACAAGGAGAGAAAAAGCACCGTGCATGCCGATTGGTGGA
AGTAAGGTGGTACGATCGTGCCTTATTAGGAAGGCAACAGACGGGTCTGACATGGATTGGACGAACCACT
GAATTGCCGCATTGCAGAGATATTGTATTTAAGTGCCTAGCTCGATACATAAACGGGTCTCTCTGGTTAG
ACCAGATCTGAGCCTGGGAGCTCTCTGGCTAACTAGGGAACCCACTGCTTAAGCCTCAATAAAGCTTGCC
TTGAGTGCTTCAAGTAGTGTGTGCCCGTCTGTTGTGTGACTCTGGTAACTAGAGATCCCTCAGACCCTTT
TAGTCAGTGTGGAAAATCTCTAGCAGTGGCGCCCGAACAGGGACTTGAAAGCGAAAGGGAAACCAGAGGA
GCTCTCTCGACGCAGGACTCGGCTTGCTGAAGCGCGCACGGCAAGAGGCGAGGGGCGGCGACTGGTGAGT
ACGCCAAAAATTTTGACTAGCGGAGGCTAGAAGGAGAGAGATGGGTGCGAGAGCGTCAGTATTAAGCGGG
GGAGAATTAGATCGCGATGGGAAAAAATTCGGTTAAGGCCAGGGGGAAAGAAAAAATATAAATTAAAACA
TATAGTATGGGCAAGCAGGGAGCTAGAACGATTCGCAGTTAATCCTGGCCTGTTAGAAACATCAGAAGGC
TGTAGACAAATACTGGGACAGCTACAACCATCCCTTCAGACAGGATCAGAAGAACTTAGATCATTATATA
ATACAGTAGCAACCCTCTATTGTGTGCATCAAAGGATAGAGATAAAAGACACCAAGGAAGCTTTAGACAA
GATAGAGGAAGAGCAAAACAAAAGTAAGACCACCGCACAGCAAGCGGCCGCTGATCTTCAGACCTGGAGG
AGGAGATATGAGGGACAATTGGAGAAGTGAATTATATAAATATAAAGTAGTAAAAATTGAACCATTAGGA
GTAGCACCCACCAAGGCAAAGAGAAGAGTGGTGCAGAGAGAAAAAAGAGCAGTGGGAATAGGAGCTTTGT
TCCTTGGGTTCTTGGGAGCAGCAGGAAGCACTATGGGCGCAGCGTCAATGACGCTGACGGTACAGGCCAG
ACAATTATTGTCTGGTATAGTGCAGCAGCAGAACAATTTGCTGAGGGCTATTGAGGCGCAACAGCATCTG
TTGCAACTCACAGTCTGGGGCATCAAGCAGCTCCAGGCAAGAATCCTGGCTGTGGAAAGATACCTAAAGG
ATCAACAGCTCCTGGGGATTTGGGGTTGCTCTGGAAAACTCATTTGCACCACTGCTGTGCCTTGGAATGC
TAGTTGGAGTAATAAATCTCTGGAACAGATTTGGAATCACACGACCTGGATGGAGTGGGACAGAGAAATT
AACAATTACACAAGCTTAATACACTCCTTAATTGAAGAATCGCAAAACCAGCAAGAAAAGAATGAACAAG
AATTATTGGAATTAGATAAATGGGCAAGTTTGTGGAATTGGTTTAACATAACAAATTGGCTGTGGTATAT
AAAATTATTCATAATGATAGTAGGAGGCTTGGTAGGTTTAAGAATAGTTTTTGCTGTACTTTCTATAGTG
AATAGAGTTAGGCAGGGATATTCACCATTATCGTTTCAGACCCACCTCCCAACCCCGAGGGGACCCGACA
GGCCCGAAGGAATAGAAGAAGAAGGTGGAGAGAGAGACAGAGACAGATCCATTCGATTAGTGAACGGATC
TCGACGGTATCGGTTAACTTTTAAAAGAAAAGGGGGGATTGGGGGGTACAGTGCAGGGGAAAGAATAGTA
GACATAATAGCAACAGACATACAAACTAAAGAATTACAAAAACAAATTACAAAATTCAAAATTTTATCGT
CCAGTGTGGTGGAATTCTGCAGATATCAACTTTGTATAGAAAAGTTGGCCTCCGCGCCGGGTTTTGGCGC
CTCCCGCGGGCGCCCCCCTCCTCACGGCGAGCGCTGCCACGTCAGACGAAGGGCGCAGCGAGCGTCCTGA
TCCTTCCGCCCGGACGCTCAGGACAGCGGCCCGCTGCTCATAAGACTCGGCCTTAGAACCCCAGTATCAG
CAGAAGGACATTTTAGGACGGGACTTGGGTGACTCTAGGGCACTGGTTTTCTTTCCAGAGAGCGGAACAG
GCGAGGAAAAGTAGTCCCTTCTCGGCGATTCTGCGGAGGGATCTCCGTGGGGCGGTGAACGCCGATGATT
ATATAAGGACGCGCCGGGTGTGGCACAGCTAGTTCCGTCGCAGCCGGGATTTGGGTCGCGGTTCTTGTTT
GTGGATCGCTGTGATCGTCACTTGGTGAGTAGCGGGCTGCTGGGCTGGCCGGGGCTTTCGTGGCCGCCGG
GCCGCTCGGTGGGACGGAAGCGTGTGGAGAGACCGCCAAGGGCTGTAGTCTGGGTCCGCGAGCAAGGTTG
CCCTGAACTGGGGGTTGGGGGGAGCGCAGCAAAATGGCGGCTGTTCCCGAGTCTTGAATGGAAGACGCTT
GTGAGGCGGGCTGTGAGGTCGTTGAAACAAGGTGGGGGGCATGGTGGGCGGCAAGAACCCAAGGTCTTGA
GGCCTTCGCTAATGCGGGAAAGCTCTTATTCGGGTGAGATGGGCTGGGGCACCATCTGGGGACCCTGACG
TGAAGTTTGTCACTGACTGGAGAACTCGGTTTGTCGTCTGTTGCGGGGGCGGCAGTTATGGCGGTGCCGT
TGGGCAGTGCACCCGTACCTTTGGGAGCGCGCGCCCTCGTCGTGTCGTGACGTCACCCGTTCTGTTGGCT
TATAATGCAGGGTGGGGCCACCTGCCGGTAGGTGTGCGGTAGGCTTTTCTCCGTCGCAGGACGCAGGGTT
CGGGCCTAGGGTAGGCTCTCCTGAATCGACAGGCGCCGGACCTCTGGTGAGGGGAGGGATAAGTGAGGCG
TCAGTTTCTTTGGTCGGTTTTATGTACCTATCTTCTTAAGTAGCTGAAGCTCCGGTTTTGAACTATGCGC
TCGGGGTTGGCGAGTGTGTTTTGTGAAGTTTTTTAGGCACCTTTTGAAATGTAATCATTTGGGTCAATAT
GTAATTTTCAGTGTTAGACTAGTAAATTGTCCGCTAAATTCTGGCCGTTTTTGGCTTTTTTGTTAGACGC
AACTTTGTACAAAAAAGTTGGCATGGAAGAATTGCATAGCCTGGACCCACGACGGCAGGAATTATTGGAG
GCCAGGTTTACTGGAGTAGGTGTTAGTAAGGGACCACTTAATAGTGAGTCTTCCAACCAGAGCTTGTGCA
GCGTCGGATCCTTGAGTGATAAAGAAGTAGAGACTCCCGAGAAAAAGCAGAATGACCAGCGAAATCGGAA
AAGAAAAGCTGAACCATATGAAACTAGCCAAGGGAAAGGCACTCCTAGGGGACATAAAATTAGTGATTAC
TTTGAGTTTGCTGGGGGAAGCGCGCCAGGAACCAGCCCTGGCAGAAGTGTTCCACCAGTTGCACGATCCT
CACCGCAACATTCCTTATCCAATCCCTTACCGCGACGAGTAGAACAGCCCCTCTATGGTTTAGATGGCAG
TGCTGCAAAGGAGGCAACGGAGGAGCAGTCTGCTCTGCCAACCCTCATGTCAGTGATGCTAGCAAAACCT
CGGCTTGACACAGAGCAGCTGGCGCAAAGGGGAGCTGGCCTCTGCTTCACTTTTGTTTCAGCTCAGCAAA
ACAGTCCCTCATCTACGGGATCTGGCAACACAGAGCATTCCTGCAGCTCCCAAAAACAGATCTCCATCCA
GCACAGACAGACCCAGTCCGACCTCACAATAGAAAAAATATCTGCACTAGAAAACAGTAAGAATTCTGAC
TTAGAGAAGAAGGAGGGAAGAATAGATGATTTATTAAGAGCCAACTGTGATTTGAGACGGCAGATTGATG
AACAGCAAAAGATGCTAGAGAAATACAAGGAACGATTAAATAGATGTGTGACAATGAGCAAGAAACTCCT
TATAGAAAAGTCAAAACAAGAGAAGATGGCGTGTAGAGATAAGAGCATGCAAGACCGCTTGAGACTGGGC
CACTTTACTACTGTCCGACACGGAGCCTCATTTACTGAACAGTGGACAGATGGTTATGCTTTTCAGAATC
TTATCAAGCAACAGGAAAGGATAAATTCACAGAGGGAAGAGATAGAAAGACAACGGAAAATGTTAGCAAA
GCGGAAACCTCCTGCCATGGGTCAGGCCCCTCCTGCAACCAATGAGCAGAAACAGCGGAAAAGCAAGACC
AATGGAGCTGAAAATGAAACGCCCTCTTCTGGGAATACAGAGCTAAAGGATACAGCCCCAGCCTTAGGAG
CCCACAGTTTACTTAGGTTAACGTTAGCAGAATACCATGAACAAGAAGAAATCTTCAAACTCAGATTAGG
TCATCTTAAAAAGGAGGAAGCAGAGATCCAGGCAGAGCTGGAGAGACTAGAAAGGGTTAGAAATCTACAT
ATCAGGGAACTAAAAAGGATACATAATGAAGATAATTCACAATTTAAAGATCATCCAACGCTAAATGACA
GATATTTGTTGTTACATCTTTTGGGTAGAGGAGGTTTCAGTGAAGTTTACAAGGCATTTGATCTAACAGA
GCAAAGATACGTAGCTGTGAAAATTCACCAGTTAAATAAAAACTGGAGAGATGAGAAAAAGGAGAATTAC
CACAAGCATGCATGTAGGGAATACCGGATTCATAAAGAGCTGGATCATCCCAGAATAGTTAAGCTGTATG
ATTACTTTTCACTGGATACTGACTCGTTTTGTACAGTATTAGAATACTGTGAGGGAAATGATCTGGACTT
CTACCTGAAACAGCACAAATTAATGTCGGAGAAAGAGGCCCGGTCCATTATCATGCAGATTGTGAATGCT
TTAAAGTACTTAAATGAAATAAAACCTCCCATCATACACTATGACCTCAAACCAGGTAATATTCTTTTAG
TAAATGGTACAGCGTGTGGAGAGATAAAAATTACAGATTTTGGTCTTTCGAAGATCATGGATGATGATAG
CTACAATTCAGTGGATGGCATGGAGCTAACATCACAAGGTGCTGGTACTTATTGGTATTTACCACCAGAG
TGTTTTGTGGTTGGGAAAGAACCACCAAAGATCTCAAATAAAGTTGATGTGTGGTCGGTGGGTGTGATCT
TCTATCAGTGTCTTTATGGAAGGAAGCCTTTTGGCCATAACCAGTCTCAGCAAGACATCCTACAAGAGAA
TACGATTCTTAAAGCTACTGAAGTGCAGTTCCCGCCAAAGCCAGTAGTAACACCTGAAGCAAAGGCGTTT
ATTCGACGATGCTTGGCCTACCGAAAGGAGGACCGCATTGATGTCCAGCAGCTGGCCTGTGATCCCTACT
TGTTGCCTCACATCCGAAAGTCAGTCTCTACAAGTAGCCCTGCTGGAGCTGCTATTGCATCAACCTCTGG
GGCGTCCAATAACAGTTCTTCTAATTGCCCAACTTTCTTGTACAAAGTGGGCAAGCCTATCCCTAACCCT
CTCCTCGGTCTCGATTCTACGTAATAACACTGGATATACCACCGTTGATATATCCCAATGGCATCGTAAA
GAACATTTTGAGGCATTTCAGTCAGTTGCTCAATGTACCTATAACCAGACCGTTCAGCTGGATATTACGG
CCTTTTTAAAGACCGTAAAGAAAAATAAGCACAAGTTTTATCCGGCCTTTATTCACATTCTTGCCCGCCT
GTAATCAACTTTATTATACATAGTTGATATCCAGCACAGTGGCGGCCGCTCGACAATCAACCTCTGGATT
ACAAAATTTGTGAAAGATTGACTGGTATTCTTAACTATGTTGCTCCTTTTACGCTATGTGGATACGCTGC
TTTAATGCCTTTGTATCATGCTATTGCTTCCCGTATGGCTTTCATTTTCTCCTCCTTGTATAAATCCTGG
TTGCTGTCTCTTTATGAGGAGTTGTGGCCCGTTGTCAGGCAACGTGGCGTGGTGTGCACTGTGTTTGCTG
ACGCAACCCCCACTGGTTGGGGCATTGCCACCACCTGTCAGCTCCTTTCCGGGACTTTCGCTTTCCCCCT
CCCTATTGCCACGGCGGAACTCATCGCCGCCTGCCTTGCCCGCTGCTGGACAGGGGCTCGGCTGTTGGGC
ACTGACAATTCCGTGGTGTTGTCGGGGAAGCTGACGTCCTTTCCATGGCTGCTCGCCTGTGTTGCCACCT
GGATTCTGCGCGGGACGTCCTTCTGCTACGTCCCTTCGGCCCTCAATCCAGCGGACCTTCCTTCCCGCGG
CCTGCTGCCGGCTCTGCGGCCTCTTCCGCGTCTTCGCCTTCGCCCTCAGACGAGTCGGATCTCCCTTTGG
GCCGCCTCCCCGCCTGGAATTCTACCGGGTAGGGGAGGCGCTTTTCCCAAGGCAGTCTGGAGCATGCGCT
TTAGCAGCCCCGCTGGGCACTTGGCGCTACACAAGTGGCCTCTGGCCTCGCACACATTCCACATCCACCG
GTAGGCGCCAACCGGCTCCGTTCTTTGGTGGCCCCTTCGCGCCACCTTCTACTCCTCCCCTAGTCAGGAA
GTTCCCCCCCGCCCCGCAGCTCGCGTCGTGCAGGACGTGACAAATGGAAGTAGCACGTCTCACTAGTCTC
GTGCAGATGGACAGCACCGCTGAGCAATGGAAGCGGGTAGGCCTTTGGGGCAGCGGCCAATAGCAGCTTT
GCTCCTTCGCTTTCTGGGCTCAGAGGCTGGGAAGGGGTGGGTCCGGGGGCGGGCTCAGGGGCGGGCTCAG
GGGCGGGGCGGGCGCCCGAAGGTCCTCCGGAGGCCCGGCATTCTGCACGCTTCAAAAGCGCACGTCTGCC
GCGCTGTTCTCCTCTTCCTCATCTCCGGGCCTTTCGACCTGCAGCCCAAGCTTACCATGACCGAGTACAA
GCCCACGGTGCGCCTCGCCACCCGCGACGACGTCCCCAGGGCCGTACGCACCCTCGCCGCCGCGTTCGCC
GACTACCCCGCCACGCGCCACACCGTCGATCCGGACCGCCACATCGAGCGGGTCACCGAGCTGCAAGAAC
TCTTCCTCACGCGCGTCGGGCTCGACATCGGCAAGGTGTGGGTCGCGGACGACGGCGCCGCGGTGGCGGT
CTGGACCACGCCGGAGAGCGTCGAAGCGGGGGCGGTGTTCGCCGAGATCGGCCCGCGCATGGCCGAGTTG
AGCGGTTCCCGGCTGGCCGCGCAGCAACAGATGGAAGGCCTCCTGGCGCCGCACCGGCCCAAGGAGCCCG
CGTGGTTCCTGGCCACCGTCGGCGTCTCGCCCGACCACCAGGGCAAGGGTCTGGGCAGCGCCGTCGTGCT
CCCCGGAGTGGAGGCGGCCGAGCGCGCCGGGGTGCCCGCCTTCCTGGAGACCTCCGCGCCCCGCAACCTC
CCCTTCTACGAGCGGCTCGGCTTCACCGTCACCGCCGACGTCGAGGTGCCCGAAGGACCGCGCACCTGGT
GCATGACCCGCAAGCCCGGTGCCTGACGCCCGCCCCACGACCCGCAGCGCCCGACCGAAAGGAGCGCACG
ACCCCATGCATCTCGAGGGCCCGGTACCTTTAAGACCAATGACTTACAAGGCAGCTGTAGATCTTAGCCA
CTTTTTAAAAGAAAAGGGGGGACTGGAAGGGCTAGCTCACTCCCAACGAAGACAAGATCTGCTTTTTGCT
TGTACTGGGTCTCTCTGGTTAGACCAGATCTGAGCCTGGGAGCTCTCTGGCTAACTAGGGAACCCACTGC
TTAAGCCTCAATAAAGCTTGCCTTGAGTGCTTCAAGTAGTGTGTGCCCGTCTGTTGTGTGACTCTGGTAA
CTAGAGATCCCTCAGACCCTTTTAGTCAGTGTGGAAAATCTCTAGCAGTAGTAGTTCATGTCATCTTATT
ATTCAGTATTTATAACTTGCAAAGAAATGAATATCAGAGAGTGAGAGGAACTTGTTTATTGCAGCTTATA
ATGGTTACAAATAAAGCAATAGCATCACAAATTTCACAAATAAAGCATTTTTTTCACTGCATTCTAGTTG
TGGTTTGTCCAAACTCATCAATGTATCTTATCATGTCTGGCTCTAGCTATCCCGCCCCTAACTCCGCCCA
TCCCGCCCCTAACTCCGCCCAGTTCCGCCCATTCTCCGCCCCATGGCTGACTAATTTTTTTTATTTATGC
AGAGGCCGAGGCCGCCTCGGCCTCTGAGCTATTCCAGAAGTAGTGAGGAGGCTTTTTTGGAGGCCTAGGG
ACGTACCCAATTCGCCCTATAGTGAGTCGTATTACGCGCGCTCACTGGCCGTCGTTTTACAACGTCGTGA
CTGGGAAAACCCTGGCGTTACCCAACTTAATCGCCTTGCAGCACATCCCCCTTTCGCCAGCTGGCGTAAT
AGCGAAGAGGCCCGCACCGATCGCCCTTCCCAACAGTTGCGCAGCCTGAATGGCGAATGGG
[124 nt withheld, positions 8672-8795]
C
[91 nt withheld, positions 8797-8887]
A
[49 nt withheld, positions 8889-8937]
CCTTTGACGTTGGAGTCCACGTTCTTT
[37 nt withheld, positions 8965-9001]
ACCCTATCTCGGTCTATTCTTTTGATTTATAAGGGATTTTGCCGATTTCGGCCTATTGGTTAAAAAATGA
GCTGATTTAACAAAAATTTAACGCGAATTTTAACAAAATATTAACGCTTACAATTTAGGTGGCACTTTTC
GGGGAAATGTGCGCGGAACCCCTATTTGTTTATTTTTCTAAATACATTCAAATATGTATCCGCTCATGAG
ACAATAACCCTGATAAATGCTTCAATAATATTGAAAAAGGAAGAGTATGAGTATTCAACATTTCCGTGTC
GCCCTTATTCCCTTTTTTGCGGCATTTTGCCTTCCTGTTTTTGCTCACCCAGAAACGCTGGTGAAAGTAA
AAGATGCTGAAGATCAGTTGGGTGCACGAGTGGGTTACATCGAACTGGATCTCAACAGCGGTAAGATCCT
TGAGAGTTTTCGCCCCGAAGAACGTTTTCCAATGATGAGCACTTTTAAAGTTCTGCTATGTGGCGCGGTA
TTATCCCGTATTGACGCCGGGCAAGAGCAACTCGGTCGCCGCATACACTATTCTCAGAATGACTTGGTTG
AGTACTCACCAGTCACAGAAAAGCATCTTACGGATGGCATGACAGTAAGAGAATTATGCAGTGCTGCCAT
AACCATGAGTGATAACACTGCGGCCAACTTACTTCTGACAACGATCGGAGGACCGAAGGAGCTAACCGCT
TTTTTGCACAACATGGGGGATCATGTAACTCGCCTTGATCGTTGGGAACCGGAGCTGAATGAAGCCATAC
CAAACGACGAGCGTGACACCACGATGCCTGTAGCAATGGCAACAACGTTGCGCAAACTATTAACTGGCGA
ACTACTTACTCTAGCTTCCCGGCAACAATTAATAGACTGGATGGAGGCGGATAAAGTTGCAGGACCACTT
CTGCGCTCGGCCCTTCCGGCTGGCTGGTTTATTGCTGATAAATCTGGAGCCGGTGAGCGTGGGTCTCGCG
GTATCATTGCAGCACTGGGGCCAGATGGTAAGCCCTCCCGTATCGTAGTTATCTACACGACGGGGAGTCA
GGCAACTATGGATGAACGAAATAGACAGATCGCTGAGATAGGTGCCTCACTGATTAAGCATTGGTAACTG
TCAGACCAAGTTTACTCATATATACTTTAGATTGATTTAAAACTTCATTTTTAATTTAAAAGGATCTAGG
TGAAGATCCTTTTTGATAATCTCATGACCAAAATCCCTTAACGTGAGTTTTCGTTCCACTGAGCGTCAGA
CCCCGTAGAAAAGATCAAAGGATCTTCTTGAGATCCTTTTTTTCTGCGCGTAATCTGCTGCTTGCAAACA
AAAAAACCACCGCTACCAGCGGTGGTTTGTTTGCCGGATCAAGAGCTACCAACTCTTTTTCCGAAGGTAA
CTGGCTTCAGCAGAGCGCAGATACCAAATACTGTTCTTCTAGTGTAGCCGTAGTTAGGCCACCACTTCAA
GAACTCTGTAGCACCGCCTACATACCTCGCTCTGCTAATCCTGTTACCAGTGGCTGCTGCCAGTGGCGAT
AAGTCGTGTCTTACCGGGTTGGACTCAAGACGATAGTTACCGGATAAGGCGCAGCGGTCGGGCTGAACGG
GGGGTTCGTGCACACAGCCCAGCTTGGAGCGAACGACCTACACCGAACTGAGATACCTACAGCGTGAGCT
ATGAGAAAGCGCCACGCTTCCCGAAGGGAGAAAGGCGGACAGGTATCCGGTAAGCGGCAGGGTCGGAACA
GGAGAGCGCACGAGGGAGCTTCCAGGGGGAAACGCCTGGTATCTTTATAGTCCTGTCGGGTTTCGCCACC
TCTGACTTGAGCGTCGATTTTTGTGATGCTCGTCAGGGGGGCGGAGCCTATGGAAAAACGCCAGCAACGC
GGCCTTTTTACGGTTCCTGGCCTTTTGCTGGCCTTTTGCTCACATGTTCTTTCCTGCGTTATCCCCTGAT
TCTGTGGATAACCGTATTACCGCCTTTGAGTGAGCTGATACCGCTCGCCGCAGCCGAACGACCGAGCGCA
GCGAGTCAGTGAGCGAGGAAGCGGAAGAGCGCCCAATACGCAAACCGCCTCTCCCCGCGCGTTGGCCGAT
TCATTAATGCAGCTGGCACGACAGGTTTCCCGACTGGAAAGCGGGCAGTGAGCGCAACGCAATTAAT
