LOCUS       Exported 1208 bp ds-DNA linear SYN 18-JUN-2021
DEFINITION  Gateway destination clone of TLK2 (human) tagged with C-terminal V5
            for generating protein-proximity networks using proximity-dependent
            biotinylation proteomics .
ACCESSION   .
VERSION     .
KEYWORDS    p667-UBC-TLK2-V5_IDG-K
SOURCE      synthetic DNA construct
  ORGANISM  synthetic DNA construct
REFERENCE   1 (bases 1 to 1208)
  TITLE     Major lab plasmids for proteomics-based protein-interaction and
            protein-proximity network generation
REFERENCE   2 (bases 1 to 1208)
  AUTHORS   .
  TITLE     Direct Submission
  JOURNAL   Exported Jun 18, 2021 from SnapGene Server 1.1.58
            http://www.snapgene.com
FEATURES             Location/Qualifiers
     source          1..1208
                     /organism="synthetic DNA construct"
                     /mol_type="other DNA"
     protein_bind    70..90
                     /gene="mutant version of attB"
                     /label=attB3
                     /bound_moiety="BP Clonase(TM)"
                     /note="core recombination site for the Gateway(R) BP
                     reaction"
     primer_bind     207..226
                     /label=CAT-R
                     /note="Chloramphenicol resistance gene, reverse primer"
     CDS             complement(285..326)
                     /codon_start=1
                     /product="epitope tag from simian virus 5"
                     /label=V5 tag
                     /translation="GKPIPNPLLGLDST"
     protein_bind    325..349
                     /gene="mutant version of attB"
                     /label=attB2
                     /bound_moiety="BP Clonase(TM)"
                     /note="recombination site for the Gateway(R) BP reaction"
ORIGIN
        1 antccagtca tctttccaat tttgtaatcc agaggttgat tgtcgagcgg ccgccactgt
       61 gctggatatc aactatgtat aataaagttg attacaggcg ggcaagaatg tgaataaagg
      121 ccggataaaa cttgtgctta tttttcttta cggtctttaa aaaggccgta atatccagct
      181 gaacggtctg gttataggta cattgagcaa ctgactgaaa tgcctcaaaa tgttctttac
      241 gatgccattg ggatatatca acggtggtat atccagtgtt attacgtaga atcgagaccg
      301 aggagagggt tagggatagg cttgcccact ttgtacaaga aagttgggca attagaagaa
      361 ctgttattgg acgccccaga ggttgatgca atagcagctc cagcagggct acttgtagag
      421 actgactttc ggatgtgagg caacaagtag ggatcacagg ccagctgctg gacatcaatg
      481 cggtcctcct ttcggtaggc caagcatcgt cgaataaacg cctttgcttc aggtgttact
      541 actggctttg gcgggaactg cacttcagta gctttaagaa tcgtattctc ttgtaggatg
      601 tcttgctgag actggttatg gccaaaaggc ttccttccat aaagacactg atagaagatc
      661 acacccaccg accacacatc aactttattt gagatctttg gtggttcttt cccaaccaca
      721 aaacactctg gtggtaaata ccaataagta ccagcacctt gtgatgttag ctccatgcca
      781 tccactgaat tgtagctatc atcatccatg atcttcgaaa gaccaaaatc tgtaattttt
      841 atctctccac acgctgtacc atttactaaa agaatattac ctggtttgag gtcatagtgt
      901 atgatgggag gttttatttc atttaagtac tttaaagcat tcacaatctg catgataatg
      961 gaccgggcct ctttctccga cattaatttg tgctgtttca gtagagtcca gatcatttcc
     1021 ctcccagtat tctaatactg tacaaacgag tcagtttcca gtgaaaagta tcatacagct
     1081 tactatttct gggatgatcc agcttttttt tgatcgnatt ccctaacatg catgctggng
     1141 nattctcctt ttttctccat ctctcttcca gttttttatt taactgggtg aattttcaca
     1201 ggcttacg
//
