>Addgene plasmid #135251 | p667-UBC-TLK2-V5_IDG-K | depositor partial sequence | sequence record 260304 | DK30: TGAAGCTCCGGTTTTGAACT
GNCCTGGCTGCGGTGTGTTTTGTGAGTTTTTTAGGCACCTTTTGAAATGTAATCATTTGGGTCAATATGT
AATTTTCAGTGTTAGACTAGTAAATTGTCCGCTAAATTCTGGCCGTTTTTGGCTTTTTTGTTAGACGCAA
CTTTGTACAAAAAAGTTGGCATGGAAGAATTGCATAGCCTGGACCCACGACGGCAGGAATTATTGGAGGC
CAGGTTTACTGGAGTAGGTGTTAGTAAGGGACCACTTAATAGTGAGTCTTCCAACCAGAGCTTGTGCAGC
GTCGGATCCTTGAGTGATAAAGAAGTAGAGACTCCCGAGAAAAAGCAGAATGACCAGCGAAATCGGAAAA
GAAAAGCTGAACCATATGAAACTAGCCAAGGGAAAGGCACTCCTAGGGGACATAAAATTAGTGATTACTT
TGAGTTTGCTGGGGGAAGCGCGCCAGGAACCAGCCCTGGCAGAAGTGTTCCACCAGTTGCACGATCCTCA
CCGCAACATTCCTTATCCAATCCCTTACCGCGACGAGTAGAACAGCCCCTCTATGGTTTAGATGGCAGTG
CTGCAAAGGAGGCAACGGAGGAGCAGTCTGCTCTGCCAACCCTCATGTCAGTGATGCTAGCAAAACCTCG
GCTTGACACAGAGCAGCTGGCGCAAAGGGGAGCTGGCCTCTGCTTCACTTTTGTTTCAGCTCAGCAAAAC
AGTCCCTCATCTACGGGATCTGGCAACACAGAGCATTCCTGCAGCTCCCAAAAACAGATCTCCATCCAGC
ACAGACAGACCCAGTCCGACCTCACAATAGAAAAAATATCTGCACTAGAAAACAGTAAGAATTCTGACTT
AGAGAAGAAGAGGGAAGAATAGATGATTTATTAAGAGCCAACTGTGATTTGAGACGGCAGATTGATGAAC
AGCAAAAGATGCTAGAGAAATACAAGGAACGATTAAATAGATGTGTGACAATGAGCAAGAAACTCCTTAT
AGAAAAGTCAAAACAGGAGAGATGGCGTGTAGAGATAGAGCATGCAGACCGCTTGAGACTGGGCCACTTT
ACTACTGTCCGACACGGAGCCTCATTTACTGAACAGGTGACAGATGGTTATGCTTTCAGAATCTTTATCA
GCAACAGGAAAGGATAAATTCAAGAGGANAGAATGAAAGACACGGAAATGGTAGCCAGCGGANCTCTGCA
TGGNTCAGNCCTTCTGCACAATGANNNAAAAACAGCCGGA
